Addgene plasmid #148069: pAc5.1B-lambdaN-HA-DmPAN2-del975-1031GSSG-dsRNAres_Y
Purpose: Insect Expression of DmPAN2-del975-1031GSSG-dsRNAres
Depositing lab: Elisa Izaurralde. Depositing organization: Max Planck Institute for Developmental Biology. Publication: An asymmetric PAN3 dimer recruits a single PAN2 exonuclease to mediate mRNA deadenylation and decay. Jonas S, Christie M, Peter D, Bhandari D, Loh B, Huntzinger E, Weichenrieder O, Izaurralde E. Nat Struct Mol Biol. 2014 Jul;21(7):599-608. doi: 10.1038/nsmb.2837. Epub 2014 Jun 1. PubMed 24880343.
Backbone
  Vector backbone: Unknown
  Vector type: Insect Expression
Growth in bacteria
  Bacterial resistance: Ampicillin, 100 μg/mL
  Growth temperature: 37°C
  Growth strain: DH5alpha
  Copy number: Low Copy
Gene/Insert
  Gene/Insert name: DmPAN2-del975-1031GSSG-dsRNAres
  Species: D. melanogaster (fly)
  Entrez Gene: PAN2 (a.k.a. Dmel_CG8232, A1Z7K9, CG8232, Dmel\CG8232, Pan2, pan2)
  Cloning method: Unknown
Terms and licenses: Academic/Nonprofit Terms; Industry Terms: Not Available to Industry
Depositor comments: ORF extracted from NCBI: LP04771. Plasmids from this collection were made available to the research community and donated after the lab closed. Please note that the sequence provided by the depositing laboratory may be theoretical/predicted or based on Sanger sequencing results. There may be discrepancies between sequencing results obtained by Addgene and the depositor sequence. If an Addgene verified sequence is not available, please contact before placing your order to request that our lab fully sequence the plasmid.
How to cite: pAc5.1B-lambdaN-HA-DmPAN2-del975-1031GSSG-dsRNAres_Y was a gift from Elisa Izaurralde (Addgene plasmid # 148069 ; http://n2t.net/addgene:148069 ; RRID:Addgene_148069)
