[The description below was written by a language model from this plasmid's Addgene catalogue record and pLannotate feature annotations shown in this document.]
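Description:
pAc5.1B-lambdaN-HA-DmPAN2-del975-1031GSSG-dsRNAres_Y is an insect-cell expression plasmid of about 9 kb. The catalogue lists its backbone as unknown, although the name points to a pAc5.1B-type vector. It is maintained in E. coli through a ColE1/pUC-family origin and selected with ampicillin via a bla (AmpR) cassette with its own promoter. The origin is annotated as a high-copy type, whereas the record lists the plasmid as low copy. Short fragments matching a tetracycline resistance gene and SV40 large T antigen are also annotated; these appear to be backbone remnants rather than functional elements.

Expression is driven by the Drosophila melanogaster actin 5C promoter, a strong constitutive promoter in fly cell lines, and the transcript ends at an SV40 polyadenylation signal. The open reading frame begins with a short fragment of bacteriophage lambda N protein, the peptide that binds boxB RNA hairpins. This is followed by an HA epitope (annotated as a partial 3xHA match) and then Drosophila PAN2, the catalytic subunit of the PAN2–PAN3 poly(A)-nuclease deadenylation complex. As the name indicates, this variant lacks residues 975–1031, which are replaced by a GSSG linker. It is also designated dsRNA-resistant, implying changes that let it escape RNAi directed at the endogenous gene. A V5 tag sequence lies downstream of the insert, but the record does not show whether it is translated in frame.

This design suits lambdaN–boxB tethering assays, in which the fusion is recruited to a reporter mRNA, and complementation experiments in cells depleted of endogenous PAN2. The HA tag allows detection or pulldown of the protein. The depositor sequence may be theoretical rather than experimentally verified.
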