Features (pLannotate 1.2.2; 11 found; start..end, strand, type, name):
     56..2568    +  promoter       Ac5 promoter: Drosophila melanogaster actin 5C promoter
   2588..2653    +  CDS            N (fragment): REGN_LAMBD - Experimental evidence at protein level: Swiss-Prot protein existence level 1. Plays a role as a transcriptional antitermination factor that allows the virus to initiate its lytic phase. Activates expression of the delayed viral early genes by modifying host RNA polymerase (RNAP) into a form that is resistant to termination signals. This antitermination function requires the host NusA protein which serves to stabilize the interaction between antitermination protein N and host RNA polymerase. From Escherichia phage lambda (Bacteriophage lambda).
   2678..2704    +  CDS            3xHA (fragment): three tandem HA epitope tags
   2732..6295    +  CDS            PAN2: PAN2_DROME - Experimental evidence at protein level: Swiss-Prot protein existence level 1. Catalytic subunit of the poly(A)-nuclease (PAN) deadenylation complex, one of two cytoplasmic mRNA deadenylases involved in general and miRNA-mediated mRNA turnover. PAN specifically shortens poly(A) tails of RNA and the activity is stimulated by poly(A)-binding protein (PABP). PAN deadenylation is followed by rapid degradation of the shortened mRNA tails by the CCR4-NOT complex. Deadenylated mRNAs are then degraded by two alternative mechanisms, namely exosome-mediated 3'-5' exonucleolytic degradation,
   6311..6352    +  CDS            V5 tag: epitope tag from simian virus 5
   6452..6586    -  polyA_signal   SV40 poly(A) signal: SV40 polyadenylation signal
   6609..6693    -  CDS            large T antigen (fragment): large T antigen from SV40 (simian virus 40)
   6694..7164    +  CDS            TcR (fragment): tetracycline efflux protein; tet; confers resistance to tetracycline
   7208..7796    -  rep_origin     ori: high-copy-number ColE1/pMB1/pBR322/pUC origin of replication
   7967..8827    -  CDS            AmpR: β-lactamase; bla; confers resistance to ampicillin, carbenicillin, and related antibiotics
   8828..8932    -  promoter       AmpR promoter: bla
>Addgene plasmid #148069 | pAc5.1B-lambdaN-HA-DmPAN2-del975-1031GSSG-dsRNAres_Y | depositor full sequence | sequence record 290516 | Full Sequence
CTTCAAGGAATTAATTCTATATTCTAAAAACACAAATGATACTTCTAAAAAAAATCATGAATGGCATCAA
CTCTGAATCAAATCTTTGCAGATGCACCTACTTCTCATTTCCACTGTCACATCATTTTTCCAGATCTCGC
TGCCTGTTATGTGGCCCACAAACCAAGACACGTTTTATGGCCATTAAAGCTGGCTGATCGTCGCCAAACA
CCAAATACATATCAATATGTACATTCGAGAAAGAAGCGATCAAAGAAGCGTCTTCGGGCGAGTAGGAGAA
TGCGGAGGAGAAGGAGAACGAGCTGATCTAGTATCTCTCCACAATCCAATGCCAACTGACCAACTGGCCA
TATTCGGAGCAATTTGAAGCCAATTTCCATCGCCTGGCGATCGCTCCATTCTTGGCTATATGTTTTTCAC
CGTTCCCGGGGCCATTTTCAAAGACTCGTCGGTAAGATAAGATTGTGTCACTCGCTGTCTCTCTTCATTT
GTCGAAGAATGCTGAGGAATTTCGCGATGACGTCGGCGAGTATTTTGAAGAATGAGAATAATTTGTATTT
ATACGAAAATCAGTTAGTGGAATTTTCTACAAAAACATGTTATCTATAGATAATTTTGTTGCAAAATATG
TTGACTATGACAAAGATTGTATGTATATACCTTTAATGTATTCTCATTTTCTTATGTATTTATAATGGCA
ATGATGATACTGATGATATTTTAAGATGATGCCAGACCACAGGCTGATTTCTGCGTCTTTTGCCGAACGC
AGTGCATGTGCGGTTGTTGTTTTTTGGAATAGTTTCAATTTTCGGACTGTCCGCTTTGATTTCAGTTTCT
TGGCTTATTCAAAAAGCAAAGTAAAGCCAAAAAAGCGAGATGGCAATACCAAATGCGGCAAAACGGTAGT
GGAAGGAAAGGGGTGCGGGGCAGCGGAAGGAAGGGTGGGGCGGGGCGTGGCGGGGTCTGTGGCTGGGCGC
GACGTCACCGACGTTGGAGCCACTCCTTTGACCATGTGTGCGTGTGTGTATTATTCGTGTCTCGCCACTC
GCCGGTTGTTTTTTTCTTTTTATCTCGCTCTCTCTAGCGCCATCTCGTACGCATGCTCAACGCACCGCAT
GTTGCCGTGTCCTTTATGCGTCATTTTGGCTCGAAATAGGCAATTATTTAAACAAAGATTAGTCAACGAA
AACGCTAAAATAAATAAGTCTACAATATGGTTACTTATTGCCATGTGTGTGCAGCCAACGATAGCAACAA
AAGCAACAACACAGTGGCTTTCCCTCTTTCACTTTTTGTTTGCAAGCGCGTGCGAGCAAGACGGCACGAC
CGGCAAACGCAATTACGCTGACAAAGAGCAGACGAAGTTTTGGCCGAAAAACATCAAGGCGCCTGATACG
AATGCATTTGCAATAACAATTGCGATATTTAATATTGTTTATGAAGCTGTTTGACTTCAAAACACACAAA
AAAAAAAATAAAACAAATTATTTGAAAGAGAATTAGGAATCGGACAGCTTATCGTTACGGGCTAACAGCA
CACCGAGACGAAATAGCTTACCTGACGTCACAGCCTCTGGAAGAACTGCCGCCAAGCAGAGAGAGAGAGA
AAAAGAGGGAGAGCAGCTTAGACCGCATGTGCTTGTGTGTGAGGCGTCTCTCTCTTCGTCTCCTGTTTGC
GCAAACGCATAGACTGCACTGAGAAAATCGATTACCTATTTTTTATGAATGAATATTTGCACTATTACTA
TTCAAAACTATTAAGATAGCAATCACATTCAATAGCCAAATACTATACCACCTGAGCGATGCAACGAAAT
GATCAATTTGAGCAAAAATGCTGCATATTTAGGACGGCATCATTATAGAAATGCTTCTTGCTGTGTACTT
TTCTCTCGTCTGGCAGCTGTTTCGCCGTTATTGTTAAAACCGGCTTAAGTTAGGTGTGTTTTCTACGACT
AGTGATGCCCCTACTAGAAGATGTGTGTTGCACAAATGTCCCTGAATAACCAATTTGAAGTGCAGATAGC
AGTAAACGTAAGCTAATATGAATATTATTTAACTGTAATGTTTTAATATCGCTGGACATTACTAATAAAC
CCACTATAAACACATGTACATATGTATGTTTTGGCATACAATGAGTAGTTGGGGAAAAAATGTGTAAAAG
CACCGTGACCATCACAGCATAAAGATAACCAGCTGAAGTATCGAATATGAGTAACCCCCAAATTGAATCA
CATGCCGCAACTGATAGGACCCATGGAAGTACACTCTTCATGGCGATATACAAGACACACACAAGCACGA
ACACCCAGTTGCGGAGGAAATTCTCCGTAAATGAAAACCCAATCGGCGAACAATTCATACCCATATATGG
TAAAAGTTTTGAACGCGACTTGAGAGCGGAGAGCATTGCGGCTGATAAGGTTTTAGCGCTAAGCGGGCTT
TATAAAACGGGCTGCGGGACCAGTTTTCATATCACTACCGTTTGAGTTCTTGTGCTGTGTGGATACTCCT
CCCGACACAAAGCCGCTCCATCAGCCAGCAGTCGTCTAATCCAGAGACCCCGGATCGGGGTACCAACATG
GACGCACAAACACGACGACGTGAGCGTCGCGCTGAGAAACAAGCTCAATGGAAAGCTGCAAACGGTGGAT
CTCCTCCACATATGGCTTACCCATACGATGTTCCAGATTACGCTCCTCCAAGCTTGAATTCTGCAGATAT
CATGGACTATGTCTACTGTGGAACGGATCCGATTGGAGCTAGCGAGGATATCCTGTCCGTGTACGATGCC
GGCAGTGCCCCCGGCAATGGTCATTTCAGCCCGTCCTTTAACGGCTTTAATATTGGAACGACGGACCCCG
AGTACGTCGAACTGGTCCCGGTCCTGGCTGATGGAGGTGAACATTTTGGAGTGAGCTCCGTCGCCTTTGA
TGATTATGAGGAATTGTTGTGGATGGGAAATCAAGGAGGACATGTGACCAGCTATTATACCAATAGCATG
CAAAAATATACCAGCTTCCAAGTGCATGCTACGGATATCGTCCGTGATATTAGCACGTTGGATAGCGGCG
TCTTGGCCCTGACCCAAACGAGCTTGCGCCACCAAATTCGTCGCGGCTTGCCGAAATTCACGTTTAAGAG
CAATAATATGAAAGAAATGGTCTCCATGTTGCAACTGTCGCCCCACCGCTTGGTGATGGCTGGCTTGCAA
GATGAACTGATTGATTTTGATTTGCGTACCCTGAAAGAGACGCGTATTGAACACGTCGGCGCTGGAGGCT
GTACCGTCTTGCGTAAAAACTCGCGCTACTTGTTCGCTGGAGATCAATTGGGCACCGTTACCCTGCGTGA
TTTGAATTCCTTGTCCGTGCAACATACCATTAAAACCCATACGAATATTCTGAGCGATTTTTCCGTGCAA
GGCAACTTGCTGATTAGTTGTGGCTACAGCGGAAGGCAAAATAACCTGGCCATCGACCGCTTCCTAATGG
TCTACGATCTGCGCATGCTGCGCCTGATCGCGCCCATTCAAGTGATGATTGATCCGCAGATGTTGAAGTT
CCTGCCATCGCTGACATCCCAACTGGCCGTCGTGTCCAGCTACGGCCAGGTTCAGCTGGTGGACACTGTG
GAGCTCAGCGAGCCGCGAGTATCCATGTACCAGATCAACACCAACGGCAGCCAGTGCCTCAGCTTCGACA
TTAGCTCCTCTTCACAGGCCATGGCATTTGGGGACCAGTCGGGCCACATCAACATGATTGCCGCTGTACA
AACGCCTCAGCCGCAGTTCAATCTCTACTCGCGAAGCACAGAGTTTGCGGACGTGGTGCCACAGCTGCCG
ATGGTCTCCATTACGGACACCAACTTTCCGCTATCGTCGGTCATGCTACCGCACTTGACGACGGGCACAC
AATGGTTCTCAGATTGGCCGGAGGAACTGCTGCGCTACCGCTACCACAGGCCCAAGACCATTGATCCCGA
AGTGCTGAGCAACATGAAAATGCAGGGACCGATTGGATACTCGCCAAACCCACGCACCGCCCGTCGTAAT
CAAATTCCGTACGTGATTGAGCAGGGCGGCGTGTGCAGTCCGAACGGAAATGGAACTGCGGCGGCGACCA
AGGCGGAGAACGGTGTGAAAATCATTCCACGGCGGTATCGCAAAGTCGAGCTGAAGTACACGAAGCTGGG
CACCCAGGACTTTGACTTTGACCAGCATAATCAAACATGTTTCGCGGGGCTGGAGGCAACGCTACCGAAC
TCCTACTGCAATGCTATGCTACAGATTTTGTATTTCACCGACGCGCTTCGCGTGAAGCTGCTGGAGCATT
CGTGCATCAAGGAGTTTTGCCTGTCCTGCGAACTAGGGTTCCTCTTCAACATGCTGGATAAAAGTACCGC
TTCTTCACCTTGCCAGGCCAGCAATTTCCTGCGATCTTTCCGCACTGTGCCAGAGGCCTCGGCACTGGGA
TTGATTCTCACCGACCGCTCATCGAACGTCAATCTAATATCGCTGATACAGAACTGGAACCGATTCATTT
TGCATCAAATGCATTACGAAATATTCGATTCTAGCAAGAACGCATCCACCTACAGCGGATCTGTGCAAAC
ATCAACGAACGCGGAAAACGCGGGCTCTTCAGAAACAAGTGGCTCCTCGGACCTTTACGATTCCATAAGT
GATGAGAACTCCAAGGAGGACGATCGGGAACGCAGTAAGATCAACGCAGAAACTGACATCAGTAAGATCT
TTGGGACCAAGCAAATCTGTATAAACCGCTGCATCAAATGCCAAGAAGAGAAGATAAAGGAAAGCATTCT
ACTTGCCTGCAATTTGTCGTATCCCAACCACATCAAAGATAGTGATCAGTATTTCAACTTTGGCACCATT
TTGAAGCGATCTCTCAGCTCCGAGAAGAGTATTCAGGCCTTCTGCGAGAGATGTAAGAAGTTTTCGCCAA
CCAATCAGAGCGTGAAGGTGACTTCGCTTCCGCAAATTCTGTCCATTAACTGTGGCCTCAACAACGAAAA
AGACATTACCTTCCTGAAGCGCCAGCTCAATCGCTGCAGCGAAAAGACGACTGTTGATGCGGCCGCTTCC
TTGAGCACAAGCAAGCCGTGTCGATATGGAGCCAACTGTTCGCGAAGTGACTGCCATTTCATGCATCCGG
ATCGAAAATCTCCATCGCACACAAGCCAACCGAATGCTGTCAACAATTCTCCCAATGGACGCCAAAAGTC
CTGGTTTCCCCTTACATTTACTATGGGCATCAATGACCAAGGTGAGGTGCAGGTGCAAACTCAATCAGAT
GCAAGCAGTGGCAAATCGGAACAGGAGGAGGAAACGGAAAAGCCACCAACAAAGGGCTTGGACAACAATC
GGATGTACGCGCTGCATGCCGTGGTGTGCCAAGTCGATGATGGTACCCAAAAGAACTTGGTATCGTTGAT
AAATGTGCAGCGGCCATACCACACCATGAAACTGGCTGAATCTGCAGATGACCCTCAGAGTCAATGGTAT
ATTTTTAATGATTTTAGCATATCGCCCGTTTCGCCACAAGAATCGGTATGGTTCACATTGGATTGGAAAG
TTCCTTGCATACTCTTCTACAGACACGTAGAGGATGACTCTGAGTCTGCTAGTGGCAGCAGCGGCTCGGG
TGATCTGGTCGCAATGGATGCCGAGTTCGTTACCCTAAATCCAGAGGAAAATGAGATTCGCCCGGATGGC
AAAACGGCGACCATTAAGCCATGCCACATGAGTGTGGCCCGGATTTCATGTATACGAGGACAAGGCCCGG
CTGAAGGAGTTCCATTCATGGACGATTACATATCCACCCAGGAGAAGGTCGTGGACTACCTAACTCAGTT
CTCGGGAATCAAGCCTGGCGACTTGGACGCTAACTTCAGCAAAAAGCGACTGACTGCCTTGAAGTACTCA
TACCAGAAATTAAAATACCTCGTTGACGTAGGAGTAATATTTGTCGGACATGGTCTGAAGAACGACTTTA
GGGTCATAAACATCTATGTACCGTCGGAGCAGATAATAGATACGGTGCACCTGTTTCACATGCCACATCA
TCGCATGGTTTCCCTAAGATTTCTAGCCTGGCATTTCTTGGGTACTAAGATTCAGTCCGAGACGCACGAC
TCCATCGAAGATGCACGGACCACTCTGCAGCTCTACAAGCACTATTTGAAGCTGCAGGAGGAGAAGAAGT
TTGCCAACGCTCTCAAGAATCTTTACGAACGCGGAAAGCAGCTGCAGTGGAAGGTTCCAGAGGACTGACC
GCGGTTCGAAGGTAAGCCTATCCCTAACCCTCTCCTCGGTCTCGATTCTACGCGTACCGGTCATCATCAC
CATCACCATTGAGTTTAAACCCGCTGATCAGCCTCGACTGTGCCTTCTAAGGCCTGAGCTCGCTGATCAG
CCTCGATCGAGGATCCAGACATGATAAGATACATTGATGAGTTTGGACAAACCACAACTAGAATGCAGTG
AAAAAAATGCTTTATTTGTGAAATTTGTGATGCTATTGCTTTATTTGTAACCATTATAAGCTGCAATAAA
CAAGTTAACAACAACAATTGCATTCATTTTATGTTTCAGGTTCAGGGGGAGGTGTGGGAGGTTTTTTAAA
GCAAGTAAAACCTCTACAAATGTGGTATGGCTGATTATGATCAGTCGACCGATGCCCTTGAGAGCCTTCA
ACCCAGTCAGCTCCTTCCGGTGGGCGCGGGGCATGACTATCGTCGCCGCACTTATGACTGTCTTCTTTAT
CATGCAACTCGTAGGACAGGTGCCGGCAGCGCTCTGGGTCATTTTCGGCGAGGACCGCTTTCGCTGGAGC
GCGACGATGATCGGCCTGTCGCTTGCGGTATTCGGAATCTTGCACGCCCTCGCTCAAGCCTTCGTCACTG
GTCCCGCCACCAAACGTTTCGGCGAGAAGCAGGCCATTATCGCCGGCATGGCGGCCGACGCGCTGGGCTA
CGTCTTGCTGGCGTTCGCGACGCGAGGCTGGATGGCCTTCCCCATTATGATTCTTCTCGCTTCCGGCGGC
ATCGGGATGCCCGCGTTGCAGGCCATGCTGTCCAGGCAGGTAGATGACGACCATCAGGGACAGCTTCAAG
GATCGCTCGCGGCTCTTACCAGCCAGCAAAAGGCCAGGAACCGTAAAAAGGCCGCGTTGCTGGCGTTTTT
CCATAGGCTCCGCCCCCCTGACGAGCATCACAAAAATCGACGCTCAAGTCAGAGGTGGCGAAACCCGACA
GGACTATAAAGATACCAGGCGTTTCCCCCTGGAAGCTCCCTCGTGCGCTCTCCTGTTCCGACCCTGCCGC
TTACCGGATACCTGTCCGCCTTTCTCCCTTCGGGAAGCGTGGCGCTTTCTCAATGCTCACGCTGTAGGTA
TCTCAGTTCGGTGTAGGTCGTTCGCTCCAAGCTGGGCTGTGTGCACGAACCCCCCGTTCAGCCCGACCGC
TGCGCCTTATCCGGTAACTATCGTCTTGAGTCCAACCCGGTAAGACACGACTTATCGCCACTGGCAGCAG
CCACTGGTAACAGGATTAGCAGAGCGAGGTATGTAGGCGGTGCTACAGAGTTCTTGAAGTGGTGGCCTAA
CTACGGCTACACTAGAAGGACAGTATTTGGTATCTGCGCTCTGCTGAAGCCAGTTACCTTCGGAAAAAGA
GTTGGTAGCTCTTGATCCGGCAAACAAACCACCGCTGGTAGCGGTGGTTTTTTTGTTTGCAAGCAGCAGA
TTACGCGCAGAAAAAAAGGATCTCAAGAAGATCCTTTGATCTTTTCTACGGGGTCTGACGCTCAGTGGAA
CGAAAACTCACGTTAAGGGATTTTGGTCATGAGATTATCAAAAAGGATCTTCACCTAGATCCTTTTAAAT
TAAAAATGAAGTTTTAAATCAATCTAAAGTATATATGAGTAAACTTGGTCTGACAGTTACCAATGCTTAA
TCAGTGAGGCACCTATCTCAGCGATCTGTCTATTTCGTTCATCCATAGTTGCCTGACTCCCCGTCGTGTA
GATAACTACGATACGGGAGGGCTTACCATCTGGCCCCAGTGCTGCAATGATACCGCGAGACCCACGCTCA
CCGGCTCCAGATTTATCAGCAATAAACCAGCCAGCCGGAAGGGCCGAGCGCAGAAGTGGTCCTGCAACTT
TATCCGCCTCCATCCAGTCTATTAATTGTTGCCGGGAAGCTAGAGTAAGTAGTTCGCCAGTTAATAGTTT
GCGCAACGTTGTTGCCATTGCTGCAGGCATCGTGGTGTCACGCTCGTCGTTTGGTATGGCTTCATTCAGC
TCCGGTTCCCAACGATCAAGGCGAGTTACATGATCCCCCATGTTGTGCAAAAAAGCGGTTAGCTCCTTCG
GTCCTCCGATCGTTGTCAGAAGTAAGTTGGCCGCAGTGTTATCACTCATGGTTATGGCAGCACTGCATAA
TTCTCTTACTGTCATGCCATCCGTAAGATGCTTTTCTGTGACTGGTGAGTACTCAACCAAGTCATTCTGA
GAATAGTGTATGCGGCGACCGAGTTGCTCTTGCCCGGCGTCAACACGGGATAATACCGCGCCACATAGCA
GAACTTTAAAAGTGCTCATCATTGGAAAACGTTCTTCGGGGCGAAAACTCTCAAGGATCTTACCGCTGTT
GAGATCCAGTTCGATGTAACCCACTCGTGCACCCAACTGATCTTCAGCATCTTTTACTTTCACCAGCGTT
TCTGGGTGAGCAAAAACAGGAAGGCAAAATGCCGCAAAAAAGGGAATAAGGGCGACACGGAAATGTTGAA
TACTCATACTCTTCCTTTTTCAATATTATTGAAGCATTTATCAGGGTTATTGTCTCATGAGCGGATACAT
ATTTGAATGTATTTAGAAAAATAAACAAATAGGGGTTCCGCGCACATTTCCCCGAAAAGTGCCACCTGAC
GTCTAAGAAACCATTATTATCATGACATTAACCTATAAAAATAGGCGTATCACGAGGCCCTTTCGT
